Addgene plasmid #66495: RXFP4-Tango
Purpose: Expression of G protein-coupled receptors for PRESTO-Tango: parallel receptorome expression and screening via transcriptional output, with transcriptional activation following arrestin translocation
Depositing lab: Bryan Roth. Depositing organization: University of North Carolina at Chapel Hill. Publication: PRESTO-Tango as an open-source resource for interrogation of the druggable human GPCRome. Kroeze WK, Sassano MF, Huang XP, Lansu K, McCorvy JD, Giguere PM, Sciaky N, Roth BL. Nat Struct Mol Biol. 2015 May;22(5):362-9. doi: 10.1038/nsmb.3014. Epub 2015 Apr 20. PubMed 25895059.
Backbone
  Vector backbone: empty Tango
  Backbone size w/o insert (bp): 6632
  Vector type: Mammalian Expression
  Selectable markers: Neomycin (select with G418)
Growth in bacteria
  Bacterial resistance: Ampicillin, 100 μg/mL
  Growth temperature: 37°C
  Growth strain: DH5alpha
  Copy number: High Copy
Gene/Insert
  Gene/Insert name: RXFP4
  Species: H. sapiens (human)
  Insert size (bp): 1122
  Entrez Gene: RXFP4 (a.k.a. GPCR142, GPR100, RLN3R2, RXFPR4)
  Promoter: CMV
  Tag / fusion protein: FLAG (N terminal on backbone)
  Cloning method: Restriction Enzyme; 5′ cloning site NotI (not destroyed); 3′ cloning site XhoI (unknown if destroyed)
  Sequencing primers: 5′ CMV-F; 3′ Tet-R
Terms and licenses: Academic/Nonprofit Terms; Industry Terms: Not Available to Industry
Depositor comments: Please note: Most of the PRESTO-Tango vectors do not contain the XhoI cut site downstream of the tTA sequence and instead carry an XbaI site. If you need to perform an XhoI digest we recommend sequencing with a forward primer at the C-terminus of tTA to determine which of the two sites is present. Suggested primer: 5-gagctccacttagacggcgagg-3. Original backbone was pcDNA3.1(+). These plasmids were generated as part of the Illuminating the Druggable Genome (IDG) program sponsored by the NIH Common Fund. The goal of this program is to identify, gather, and distribute information and resources for proteins that currently are not well-studied yet belong to commonly drug-targeted protein families: protein kinases, non-olfactory G-protein coupled receptors (GPCRs), and ion channels. The IDG program is designed to develop fundamental research tools for understudied proteins, elucidate their function, and disseminate the IDG-related resources and data to the greater scientific community.
How to cite: RXFP4-Tango was a gift from Bryan Roth (Addgene plasmid # 66495 ; http://n2t.net/addgene:66495 ; RRID:Addgene_66495)
