[The description below was written by a language model from this plasmid's Addgene catalogue record and the feature table of its GenBank file.]
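Description:
RXFP4-Tango is a mammalian expression plasmid from the PRESTO-Tango collection, built on an "empty Tango" backbone that the depositor notes was derived from pcDNA3.1(+). It is propagated as a high-copy plasmid in E. coli under ampicillin selection. It also carries a neomycin resistance marker, so transfected mammalian cells can be selected with G418. The insert is the human RXFP4 coding sequence (also known as GPCR142, GPR100 or RLN3R2; 1122 bp), a relaxin family peptide receptor. It is cloned downstream of the CMV promoter, with a backbone-encoded FLAG tag at the receptor's N terminus. The 5′ cloning site is NotI. The depositor warns that the 3′ site downstream of the tTA sequence may be XbaI rather than XhoI in most vectors of this series.

The plasmid is meant for measuring GPCR activation through arrestin recruitment, read out as transcription. The record confirms that a tTA transcriptional activator lies downstream of the receptor. In the general Tango design, the activator is fused to the receptor C terminus through a protease-cleavable linker. Agonist-driven arrestin translocation brings in a protease that releases tTA, which then switches on a reporter gene in the assay cell line. The record does not itemise these linker elements. The plasmid was made under a programme supplying tools for understudied druggable proteins, and it supports parallel ligand screening across the GPCRome.

The available GenBank record spans only 1122 bp, matching the insert length rather than the whole plasmid. Its only annotation is a short reverse-strand match to a Factor Xa site, probably an incidental software hit rather than a functional element.
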