LOCUS       Exported 1122 bp ds-DNA linear SYN 19-AUG-2021
DEFINITION  Expression of G protein-coupled receptors for PRESTO-Tango: parallel
            receptorome expression and screening via transcriptional output,
            with transcriptional activation following arrestin translocation.
ACCESSION   .
VERSION     .
KEYWORDS    RXFP4-Tango
SOURCE      synthetic DNA construct
  ORGANISM  synthetic DNA construct
REFERENCE   1 (bases 1 to 1122)
  AUTHORS   Kroeze WK, Sassano MF, Huang XP, Lansu K, McCorvy JD, Giguere PM,
            Sciaky N, Roth BL
  TITLE     PRESTO-Tango as an open-source resource for interrogation of the
            druggable human GPCRome.
  JOURNAL   Nat Struct Mol Biol. 2015 May;22(5):362-9. doi: 10.1038/nsmb.3014.
            Epub 2015 Apr 20.
  PUBMED    25895059
REFERENCE   2 (bases 1 to 1122)
  AUTHORS   .
  TITLE     Direct Submission
  JOURNAL   Exported Aug 19, 2021 from SnapGene Server 1.1.58
            http://www.snapgene.com
FEATURES             Location/Qualifiers
     source          1..1122
                     /organism="synthetic DNA construct"
                     /mol_type="other DNA"
     CDS             complement(107..118)
                     /codon_start=1
                     /product="Factor Xa recognition and cleavage site"
                     /label=Factor Xa site
                     /translation="IEGR"
ORIGIN
        1 atgccaactc ttaacacatc cgcctccccc cccacctttt tctgggcaaa cgctagcggc
       61 ggttccgtgc tctcagcgga cgatgcccca atgcccgtga agtttctcgc ccttcgattg
      121 atggtggctt tggcatatgg cttggttggc gctattggcc tcctgggcaa cctggccgtg
      181 ctgtgggtgc tgtcaaactg tgcccgacga gcgccagggc ctcctagtga cacattcgta
      241 tttaatctcg ccctggcgga cctgggcctg gcgctgacct tgcccttctg ggcagctgaa
      301 agtgcccttg atttccattg gccattcgga ggcgctctgt gcaaaatggt gctgactgcc
      361 actgtgctga acgtttacgc atctatattc ctgatcaccg ccctgtccgt ggccagatat
      421 tgggtggtcg cgatggccgc aggtcccgga actcacctgt cccttttctg ggcccggatc
      481 gccactctcg cagtgtgggc tgcggctgcc ctcgttacag taccaacagc tgtgttcggt
      541 gtggagggag aagtttgtgg tgtgagactg tgtctcctga ggttcccctc aagatattgg
      601 ctgggagctt accaactgca aagagtggtg ctcgctttta tggttccact tggagtgatc
      661 acaacctcct acctgctgtt gttggcattt ctgcaacgac gccagaggcg gagacaggat
      721 agtcgcgtcg ttgcgaggtc tgtacgcatt cttgtcgcta gtttcttttt gtgctggttt
      781 cccaatcacg tggtcaccct ctggggtgtt ctggtcaagt ttgaccttgt tccatggaat
      841 tcaacgttct acaccatcca aacgtacgtg ttccccgtca ctacatgtct ggcccatagt
      901 aattcctgtt tgaatcccgt gctgtactgc ctcctgcgac gcgagcctcg gcaggctctg
      961 gcgggcactt ttagggacct caggcttaga ctttggccac agggaggggg atgggttcag
     1021 caggtggctc tgaagcaagt gggccgacgc tgggtggcat ctaatcctcg cgagtcaaga
     1081 ccatctactc tgctgactaa cctggatcgc ggcacccccg gc
//
