>Addgene plasmid #66495 | RXFP4-Tango | depositor partial sequence | sequence record 113603 | empty Tango
GACGGATCGGGAGATCTCCCGATCCCCTATGGTGCACTCTCAGTACAATCTGCTCTGATGCCGCATAGTT
AAGCCAGTATCTGCTCCCTGCTTGTGTGTTGGAGGTCGCTGAGTAGTGCGCGAGCAAAATTTAAGCTACA
ACAAGGCAAGGCTTGACCGACAATTGCATGAAGAATCTGCTTAGGGTTAGGCGTTTTGCGCTGCTTCGCG
ATGTACGGGCCAGATATACGCGTTGACATTGATTATTGACTAGTTATTAATAGTAATCAATTACGGGGTC
ATTAGTTCATAGCCCATATATGGAGTTCCGCGTTACATAACTTACGGTAAATGGCCCGCCTGGCTGACCG
CCCAACGACCCCCGCCCATTGACGTCAATAATGACGTATGTTCCCATAGTAACGCCAATAGGGACTTTCC
ATTGACGTCAATGGGTGGAGTATTTACGGTAAACTGCCCACTTGGCAGTACATCAAGTGTATCATATGCC
AAGTACGCCCCCTATTGACGTCAATGACGGTAAATGGCCCGCCTGGCATTATGCCCAGTACATGACCTTA
TGGGACTTTCCTACTTGGCAGTACATCTACGTATTAGTCATCGCTATTACCATGGTGATGCGGTTTTGGC
AGTACATCAATGGGCGTGGATAGCGGTTTGACTCACGGGGATTTCCAAGTCTCCACCCCATTGACGTCAA
TGGGAGTTTGTTTTGGCACCAAAATCAACGGGACTTTCCAAAATGTCGTAACAACTCCGCCCCATTGACG
CAAATGGGCGGTAGGCGTGTACGGTGGGAGGTCTATATAAGCAGAGCTCTCTGGCTAACTAGAGAACCCA
CTGCTTACTGGCTTATCGAAATTAATACGACTCACTATAGGGAGACCCAAGCTGGCTAGCGTTTAAACTT
AAGCTTGGTACCGAGCTCGGATCCACTAGTCCAGTGTGGTGGAATTCTGCAGATATCCAGCACAGTGGCG
GCCGCGCCACCATGAAGACGATCATCGCCCTGAGCTACATCTTCTGCCTGGTATTCGCCGACTACAAGGA
CGATGATGACGCCAGCATCGATACCGGTGGACGCACCCCACCCAGCCTGGGTCCCCAAGATGAGTCCTGC
ACCACCGCCAGCTCCTCCCTGGCCAAGGACACTTCATCGACCGGTGAGAACCTGTACTTCCAGCTAAGAT
TAGATAAAAGTAAAGTGATTAACAGCGCATTAGAGCTGCTTAATGAGGTCGGAATCGAAGGTTTAACAAC
CCGTAAACTCGCCCAGAAGCTAGGTGTAGAGCAGCCTACATTGTATTGGCATGTAAAAAATAAGCGGGCT
TTGCTCGACGCCTTAGCCATTGAGATGTTAGATAGGCACCATACTCACTTTTGCCCTTTAGAAGGGGAAA
GCTGGCAAGATTTTTTACGTAATAACGCTAAAAGTTTTAGATGTGCTTTACTAAGTCATCGCGATGGAGC
AAAAGTACATTTAGGTACACGGCCTACAGAAAAACAGTATGAAACTCTCGAAAATCAATTAGCCTTTTTA
TGCCAACAAGGTTTTTCACTAGAGAATGCATTATATGCACTCAGCGCTGTGGGGCATTTTACTTTAGGTT
GCGTATTGGAAGATCAAGAGCATCAAGTCGCTAAAGAAGAAAGGGAAACACCTACTACTGATAGTATGCC
GCCATTATTACGACAAGCTATCGAATTATTTGATCACCAAGGTGCAGAGCCAGCCTTCTTATTCGGCCTT
GAATTGATCATATGCGGATTAGAAAAACAACTTAAATGTGAAAGTGGGTCCGCGTACAGCCGCGCGCGTA
CGAAAAACAATTACGGGTCTACCATCGAGGGCCTGCTCGATCTCCCGGACGACGACGCCCCCGAAGAGGC
GGGGCTGGCGGCTCCGCGCCTGTCCTTTCTCCCCGCGGGACACACGCGCAGACTGTCGACGGCCCCCCCG
ACCGATGTCAGCCTGGGGGACGAGCTCCACTTAGACGGCGAGGACGTGGCGATGGCGCATGCCGACGCGC
TAGACGATTTCGATCTGGACATGTTGGGGGACGGGGATTCCCCGGGTCCGGGATTTACCCCCCACGACTC
CGCCCCCTACGGCGCTCTGGATATGGCCGACTTCGAGTTTGAGCAGATGTTTACCGATGCCCTTGGAATT
GACGAGTACGGTGGGTAGCTCGAGTCTAGAGGGCCCGTTTAAACCCGCTGATCAGCCTCGACTGTGCCTT
CTAGTTGCCAGCCATCTGTTGTTTGCCCCTCCCCCGTGCCTTCCTTGACCCTGGAAGGTGCCACTCCCAC
TGTCCTTTCCTAATAAAATGAGGAAATTGCATCGCATTGTCTGAGTAGGTGTCATTCTATTCTGGGGGGT
GGGGTGGGGCAGGACAGCAAGGGGGAGGATTGGGAAGACAATAGCAGGCATGCTGGGGATGCGGTGGGCT
CTATGGCTTCTGAGGCGGAAAGAACCAGCTGGGGCTCTAGGGGGTATCCCC
[124 nt withheld, positions 2502-2625]
C
[91 nt withheld, positions 2627-2717]
A
[49 nt withheld, positions 2719-2767]
CCTTTGACGTTGGAGTCCACGTTCTTT
[37 nt withheld, positions 2795-2831]
ACCCTATCTCGGTCTATTCTTTTGATTTATAAGGGATTTTGCCGATTTCGGCCTATTGGTTAAAAAATGA
GCTGATTTAACAAAAATTTAACGCGAATTAATTCTGTGGAATGTGTGTCAGTTAGGGTGTGGAAAGTCCC
CAGGCTCCCCAGCAGGCAGAAGTATGCAAAGCATGCATCTCAATTAGTCAGCAACCAGGTGTGGAAAGTC
CCCAGGCTCCCCAGCAGGCAGAAGTATGCAAAGCATGCATCTCAATTAGTCAGCAACCATAGTCCCGCCC
CTAACTCCGCCCATCCCGCCCCTAACTCCGCCCAGTTCCGCCCATTCTCCGCCCCATGGCTGACTAATTT
TTTTTATTTATGCAGAGGCCGAGGCCGCCTCTGCCTCTGAGCTATTCCAGAAGTAGTGAGGAGGCTTTTT
TGGAGGCCTAGGCTTTTGCAAAAAGCTCCCGGGAGCTTGTATATCCATTTTCGGATCTGATCAAGAGACA
GGATGAGGATCGTTTCGCATGATTGAACAAGATGGATTGCACGCAGGTTCTCCGGCCGCTTGGGTGGAGA
GGCTATTCGGCTATGACTGGGCACAACAGACAATCGGCTGCTCTGATGCCGCCGTGTTCCGGCTGTCAGC
GCAGGGGCGCCCGGTTCTTTTTGTCAAGACCGACCTGTCCGGTGCCCTGAATGAACTGCAGGACGAGGCA
GCGCGGCTATCGTGGCTGGCCACGACGGGCGTTCCTTGCGCAGCTGTGCTCGACGTTGTCACTGAAGCGG
GAAGGGACTGGCTGCTATTGGGCGAAGTGCCGGGGCAGGATCTCCTGTCATCTCACCTTGCTCCTGCCGA
GAAAGTATCCATCATGGCTGATGCAATGCGGCGGCTGCATACGCTTGATCCGGCTACCTGCCCATTCGAC
CACCAAGCGAAACATCGCATCGAGCGAGCACGTACTCGGATGGAAGCCGGTCTTGTCGATCAGGATGATC
TGGACGAAGAGCATCAGGGGCTCGCGCCAGCCGAACTGTTCGCCAGGCTCAAGGCGCGCATGCCCGACGG
CGAGGATCTCGTCGTGACCCATGGCGATGCCTGCTTGCCGAATATCATGGTGGAAAATGGCCGCTTTTCT
GGATTCATCGACTGTGGCCGGCTGGGTGTGGCGGACCGCTATCAGGACATAGCGTTGGCTACCCGTGATA
TTGCTGAAGAGCTTGGCGGCGAATGGGCTGACCGCTTCCTCGTGCTTTACGGTATCGCCGCTCCCGATTC
GCAGCGCATCGCCTTCTATCGCCTTCTTGACGAGTTCTTCTGAGCGGGACTCTGGGGTTCGAAATGACCG
ACCAAGCGACGCCCAACCTGCCATCACGAGATTTCGATTCCACCGCCGCCTTCTATGAAAGGTTGGGCTT
CGGAATCGTTTTCCGGGACGCCGGCTGGATGATCCTCCAGCGCGGGGATCTCATGCTGGAGTTCTTCGCC
CACCCCAACTTGTTTATTGCAGCTTATAATGGTTACAAATAAAGCAATAGCATCACAAATTTCACAAATA
AAGCATTTTTTTCACTGCATTCTAGTTGTGGTTTGTCCAAACTCATCAATGTATCTTATCATGTCTGTAT
ACCGTCGACCTCTAGCTAGAGCTTGGCGTAATCATGGTCATAGCTGTTTCCTGTGTGAAATTGTTATCCG
CTCACAATTCCACACAACATACGAGCCGGAAGCATAAAGTGTAAAGCCTGGGGTGCCTAATGAGTGAGCT
AACTCACATTAATTGCGTTGCGCTCACTGCCCGCTTTCCAGTCGGGAAACCTGTCGTGCCAGCTGCATTA
ATGAATCGGCCAACGCGCGGGGAGAGGCGGTTTGCGTATTGGGCGCTCTTCCGCTTCCTCGCTCACTGAC
TCGCTGCGCTCGGTCGTTCGGCTGCGGCGAGCGGTATCAGCTCACTCAAAGGCGGTAATACGGTTATCCA
CAGAATCAGGGGATAACGCAGGAAAGAACATGTGAGCAAAAGGCCAGCAAAAGGCCAGGAACCGTAAAAA
GGCCGCGTTGCTGGCGTTTTTCCATAGGCTCCGCCCCCCTGACGAGCATCACAAAAATCGACGCTCAAGT
CAGAGGTGGCGAAACCCGACAGGACTATAAAGATACCAGGCGTTTCCCCCTGGAAGCTCCCTCGTGCGCT
CTCCTGTTCCGACCCTGCCGCTTACCGGATACCTGTCCGCCTTTCTCCCTTCGGGAAGCGTGGCGCTTTC
TCATAGCTCACGCTGTAGGTATCTCAGTTCGGTGTAGGTCGTTCGCTCCAAGCTGGGCTGTGTGCACGAA
CCCCCCGTTCAGCCCGACCGCTGCGCCTTATCCGGTAACTATCGTCTTGAGTCCAACCCGGTAAGACACG
ACTTATCGCCACTGGCAGCAGCCACTGGTAACAGGATTAGCAGAGCGAGGTATGTAGGCGGTGCTACAGA
GTTCTTGAAGTGGTGGCCTAACTACGGCTACACTAGAAGAACAGTATTTGGTATCTGCGCTCTGCTGAAG
CCAGTTACCTTCGGAAAAAGAGTTGGTAGCTCTTGATCCGGCAAACAAACCACCGCTGGTAGCGGTTTTT
TTGTTTGCAAGCAGCAGATTACGCGCAGAAAAAAAGGATCTCAAGAAGATCCTTTGATCTTTTCTACGGG
GTCTGACGCTCAGTGGAACGAAAACTCACGTTAAGGGATTTTGGTCATGAGATTATCAAAAAGGATCTTC
ACCTAGATCCTTTTAAATTAAAAATGAAGTTTTAAATCAATCTAAAGTATATATGAGTAAACTTGGTCTG
ACAGTTACCAATGCTTAATCAGTGAGGCACCTATCTCAGCGATCTGTCTATTTCGTTCATCCATAGTTGC
CTGACTCCCCGTCGTGTAGATAACTACGATACGGGAGGGCTTACCATCTGGCCCCAGTGCTGCAATGATA
CCGCGAGACCCACGCTCACCGGCTCCAGATTTATCAGCAATAAACCAGCCAGCCGGAAGGGCCGAGCGCA
GAAGTGGTCCTGCAACTTTATCCGCCTCCATCCAGTCTATTAATTGTTGCCGGGAAGCTAGAGTAAGTAG
TTCGCCAGTTAATAGTTTGCGCAACGTTGTTGCCATTGCTACAGGCATCGTGGTGTCACGCTCGTCGTTT
GGTATGGCTTCATTCAGCTCCGGTTCCCAACGATCAAGGCGAGTTACATGATCCCCCATGTTGTGCAAAA
AAGCGGTTAGCTCCTTCGGTCCTCCGATCGTTGTCAGAAGTAAGTTGGCCGCAGTGTTATCACTCATGGT
TATGGCAGCACTGCATAATTCTCTTACTGTCATGCCATCCGTAAGATGCTTTTCTGTGACTGGTGAGTAC
TCAACCAAGTCATTCTGAGAATAGTGTATGCGGCGACCGAGTTGCTCTTGCCCGGCGTCAATACGGGATA
ATACCGCGCCACATAGCAGAACTTTAAAAGTGCTCATCATTGGAAAACGTTCTTCGGGGCGAAAACTCTC
AAGGATCTTACCGCTGTTGAGATCCAGTTCGATGTAACCCACTCGTGCACCCAACTGATCTTCAGCATCT
TTTACTTTCACCAGCGTTTCTGGGTGAGCAAAAACAGGAAGGCAAAATGCCGCAAAAAAGGGAATAAGGG
CGACACGGAAATGTTGAATACTCATACTCTTCCTTTTTCAATATTATTGAAGCATTTATCAGGGTTATTG
TCTCATGAGCGGATACATATTTGAATGTATTTAGAAAAATAAACAAATAGGGGTTCCGCGCACATTTCCC
CGAAAAGTGCCACCTGACGTC
