>Addgene plasmid #66495 | RXFP4-Tango | addgene partial sequence | sequence record 120491 | CMV-F 5'-CGCAAATGGGCGGTAGGCGTG-3'
GCTCTCTGGCTAACTAGAGAACCCACTGCCTTACTGGCTTATCGAAATTAATACGACTCACTATAGGGAG
ACCCAAGCTGGCTAGCGTTTAAACTTAAGCTTGGTACCGAGCTCGGATCCACTAGTCCAGTGTGGTGGAA
TTCTGCAGATATCCAGCACAGTGGCGGCCGCGCCACCATGAAGACGATCATCGCCCTGAGCTACATCTTC
TGCCTGGTATTCGCCGACTACAAGGACGATGATGACGCCAGCATCGATATGCCAACTCTTAACACATCCG
CCTCCCCCCCCACCTTTTTCTGGGCAAACGCTAGCGGCGGTTCCGTGCTCTCAGCGGACGATGCCCCAAT
GCCCGTGAAGTTTCTCGCCCTTCGATTGATGGTGGCTTTGGCATATGGCTTGGTTGGCGCTATTGGCCTC
CTGGGCAACCTGGCCGTGCTGTGGGTGCTGTCAAACTGTGCCCGACGAGCGCCAGGGCCTCCTAGTGACA
CATTCGTATTTAATCTCGCCCTGGCGGACCTGGGCCTGGCGCTGACCTTGCCCTTCTGGGCAGCTGAAAG
TGCCCTTGATTTCCATTGGCCATTCGGAGGCGCTCTGTGCAAAATGGTGCTGACTGCCACTGTGCTGAAC
GTTTACGCATCTATATTCCTGATCACCGCCCTGTCCGTGGCCAGATATTGGGTGGTCGCGATGGCCGCAG
GTCCCGGAACTCACCTGTCCCTTTTCTGGGCCCGGATCGCCACTCTCGCAGTGTGGGCTGCGGCTGCCCT
CGTTACAGTACCAACAGCTGTGTTCGGTGTGGAGGGAGAAGTTTGTGGTGTGAGACTGTGTCTCCTGAGG
TTCCCCTCAAGATATTGGCTGGGAGCTTACCAACTGCAAAGAGTGGTGCTCGCTTTTATGGTTCCACTTG
GAGTGATCACAACCTCCTACCTGCTGTTGTTGGCATTTCTGCAACGACGCCAGA
