>Addgene plasmid #66495 | RXFP4-Tango | addgene partial sequence | sequence record 120492 | Tet-R 5'-GGCGAGTTTACGGGTTGTTA-3'
GCTCTAATGCGCTGTTATCACTTTACTTTTATCTAATCTTAGCTGGAAGTACAGGTTCTCACCGGTCGAT
GAAGTGTCCTTGGCCAGGGAGGAGCTGGCGGTGGTGCAGGACTCATCTTGGGGACCCAGGCTGGGTGGGG
TGCGTCCACCGGTATCGATGCCGGGGGTGCCGCGATCCAGGTTAGTCAGCAGAGTAGATGGTCTTGACTC
GCGAGGATTAGATGCCACCCAGCGTCGGCCCACTTGCTTCAGAGCCACCTGCTGAACCCATCCCCCTCCC
TGTGGCCAAAGTCTAAGCCTGAGGTCCCTAAAAGTGCCCGCCAGAGCCTGCCGAGGCTCGCGTCGCAGGA
GGCAGTACAGCACGGGATTCAAACAGGAATTACTATGGGCCAGACATGTAGTGACGGGGAACACGTACGT
TTGGATGGTGTAGAACGTTGAATTCCATGGAACAAGGTCAAACTTGACCAGAACACCCCAGAGGGTGACC
ACGTGATTGGGAAACCAGCACAAAAAGAAACTAGCGACAAGAATGCGTACAGACCTCGCAACGACGCGAC
TATCCTGTCTCCGCCTCTGGCGTCGTTGCAGAAATGCCAACAACAGCAGGTAGGAGGTTGTGATCACTCC
AAGTGGAACCATAAAAGCGAGCACCACTCTTTGCAGTTGGTAAGCTCCCAGCCAATATCTTGAGGGGAAC
CTCAGGAGACACAGTCTCACACCACAAACTTCTCCCTCCACACCGAACACAGCTGTTGGTACTGTAACGA
GGGCAGCCGCAGCCCACACTGCGAGAGTGGCGATCCGGGCCCAGAAAAGGGACAGGTGAGTTCCGGGACC
TGCGGCCATCGCGACCACCCAATATCTGGCCACGGACAGGGCGGTGATCAGGAATATAGATGCGTAAACG
TTCAGCACAGTGGCAGTCAGCACCATTTTGCACAGAGCGCCTCCGAATGGCCAATGGAAATCAAGGGCAC
TTTCA
